Addgene plasmid #129894: pRDAX-209 C-Tag miRFP670[2] L10 FRB EGFP
Purpose: PPI (BiFC/TriFC) assay vector
Depositing lab: Gary Lewin. Depositing organization: Max-Delbrueck-Centrum fuer Molekulare Medizin (MDC).
Backbone
  Vector backbone: custom built
  Vector type: Mammalian Expression
Growth in bacteria
  Bacterial resistance: Ampicillin, 100 μg/mL
  Growth temperature: 37°C
  Growth strain: DH5alpha
  Copy number: High Copy
Gene/Insert
  Gene/Insert name: FRB
  Species: M. musculus (mouse)
  Cloning method: Restriction Enzyme; 5′ cloning site unknown (unknown if destroyed); 3′ cloning site unknown (unknown if destroyed)
Terms and licenses: Academic/Nonprofit Terms; Industry Terms: Not Available to Industry
How to cite: pRDAX-209 C-Tag miRFP670[2] L10 FRB EGFP was a gift from Gary Lewin (Addgene plasmid # 129894 ; http://n2t.net/addgene:129894 ; RRID:Addgene_129894)
