[The description below was written by a language model from this plasmid's Addgene catalogue record and pLannotate feature annotations shown in this document.]
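Description:
pRDAX-209 C-Tag miRFP670[2] L10 FRB EGFP is a custom-built mammalian expression plasmid of about 6.8 kb designed as a protein–protein interaction assay vector for bimolecular or trimolecular fluorescence complementation (BiFC/TriFC). It is maintained in E. coli as a high-copy plasmid through a ColE1/pUC-type origin and is selected with ampicillin via the β-lactamase gene and its native promoter.

The expression unit is driven by the CMV immediate-early enhancer and promoter, followed by a chimeric β-globin/immunoglobulin intron that promotes efficient processing of the transcript. The first open reading frame encodes FRB, the FKBP–rapamycin binding domain. The catalogue lists it as mouse, while the automated annotation matches it to the human FRAP domain. FRB is fused at its C-terminus to a fragment annotated as part of emiRFP670, a biliverdin-dependent near-infrared fluorescent protein. By the plasmid name, this is the second split fragment of miRFP670, joined through a linker designated L10, an interpretation consistent with the short gap between the two coding features. On its own the fragment should be non-fluorescent. Signal is expected only when a partner protein carrying the complementary fragment is brought close, and FRB's rapamycin-inducible association with FKBP makes it a natural control pair, although the record does not name the partner.

Downstream, an EMCV IRES drives EGFP from the same transcript, marking transfected cells and offering a reference for expression level. A second chimeric intron, a WPRE and the bGH polyadenylation signal complete the cassette. A T3 promoter, a short β-globin coding fragment and a rabbit β-globin poly(A) signal also appear in the backbone, probably as remnants of the vector's construction.
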