Features (pLannotate 1.2.2; 17 found; start..end, strand, type, name):
    155..532     +  enhancer       CMV enhancer: human cytomegalovirus immediate early enhancer
    534..733     +  promoter       CMV promoter: human cytomegalovirus (CMV) immediate early promoter
    872..1004    +  intron         chimeric intron: chimera between introns from human β-globin and immunoglobulin heavy chain genes
   1034..1309    +  CDS            FRB: FKBP-rapamycin binding domain of human FRAP
   1343..1921    +  CDS            emiRFP670 (fragment): emiRFP670 is a basic (constitutively fluorescent) near ir fluorescent protein published in 2020, derived from Rhodopseudomonas palustris. It has low acid sensitivity. It requires the cofactor biliverdin for fluorescence.
   1938..2524    +  misc_feature   IRES2: internal ribosome entry site (IRES) of the encephalomyocarditis virus (EMCV)
   2525..3244    +  CDS            EGFP: the original enhanced GFP (Yang et al., 1996) mammalian codon-optimized
   3290..3422    +  intron         chimeric intron: chimera between introns from human β-globin and immunoglobulin heavy chain genes
   3431..4019    +  misc_feature   WPRE: woodchuck hepatitis virus posttranscriptional regulatory element
   4023..4039    +  misc_feature   MCS (fragment): pUC18/19 multiple cloning site
   4052..4163    +  polyA_signal   bGH poly(A) signal: bovine growth hormone polyadenylation signal
   4259..4277    -  promoter       T3 promoter: promoter for bacteriophage T3 RNA polymerase
   4336..4410    +  CDS            HBB (fragment): HBB_PONPY - Experimental evidence at transcript level: Swiss-Prot protein existence level 2. Involved in oxygen transport from the lung to the various peripheral tissues. From Pongo pygmaeus (Bornean orangutan).
   4481..4536    +  polyA_signal   β-globin poly(A) signal: rabbit β-globin polyadenylation signal (Gil and Proudfoot, 1987)
   4915..5503    -  rep_origin     ori: high-copy-number ColE1/pMB1/pBR322/pUC origin of replication
   5674..6534    -  CDS            AmpR: β-lactamase; bla; confers resistance to ampicillin, carbenicillin, and related antibiotics
   6535..6639    -  promoter       AmpR promoter: bla
>Addgene plasmid #129894 | pRDAX-209 C-Tag miRFP670[2] L10 FRB EGFP | addgene full sequence | sequence record 324528 | Addgene NGS Result
GCCTGCCTCCAGGCCTCAATATTGGCCATTAGCCATATTATTCATTGGTTATATAGCATAAATCAATATT
GGCTATTGGCCATTGCATACGTTGTATCTATATCATAATATGTACATTTATATTGGCTCATGTCCAATAT
GACCGCCATGTTGGCATTGATTATTGACTAGTTATTAATAGTAATCAATTACGGGGTCATTAGTTCATAG
CCCATATATGGAGTTCCGCGTTACATAACTTACGGTAAATGGCCCGCCTGGCTGACCGCCCAACGACCCC
CGCCCATTGACGTCAATAATGACGTATGTTCCCATAGTAACGCCAATAGGGACTTTCCATTGACGTCAAT
GGGTGGAGTATTTACGGTAAACTGCCCACTTGGCAGTACATCAAGTGTATCATATGCCAAGTCCGCCCCC
TATTGACGTCAATGACGGTAAATGGCCCGCCTGGCATTATGCCCAGTACATGACCTTACGGGACTTTCCT
ACTTGGCAGTACATCTACGTATTAGTCATCGCTATTACCATGGTGATGCGGTTTTGGCAGTACACCAATG
GGCGTGGATAGCGGTTTGACTCACGGGGATTTCCAAGTCTCCACCCCATTGACGTCAATGGGAGTTTGTT
TTGGCACCAAAATCAACGGGACTTTCCAAAATGTCGTAATAACCCCGCCCCGTTGACGCAAATGGGCGGT
AGGCGTGTACGGTGGGAGGTCTATATAAGCAGAGCTCGTTTAGTGAACCGTCAGATCACTAGAAGCTTTA
TTGCGGTAGTTTATCACAGTTAAATTGCTAACGCAGTCAGTGCTTCTGACACAACAGTCTCGAACTTAAG
CTGCAGAAGTTGGTCGTGAGGCACTGGGCAGGTAAGTATCAAGGTTACAAGACAGGTTTAAGGAGACCAA
TAGAAACTGGGCTTGTCGAGACAGAGAAGACTCTTGCGTTTCTGATAGGCACCTATTGGTCTTACTGACA
TCCACTTTGCCTTTCTCTCCACAGGTGTCCACTCCCAGGCCACCATGGTGGCCATCCTCTGGCATGAGAT
GTGGCATGAAGGCCTGGAAGAGGCATCTCGTTTGTACTTTGGGGAAAGGAACGTGAAAGGCATGTTTGAG
GTGCTGGAGCCCTTGCATGCTATGATGGAACGGGGCCCCCAGACTCTGAAGGAAACATCCTTTAATCAGG
CCTATGGTCGAGATTTAATGGAGGCCCAAGAGTGGTGCAGGAAGTACATGAAATCAGGGAATGTCAAGGA
CCTCACCCAAGCCTGGGACCTCTATTATCATGTGTTCCGACGAATCTCAGGGAGCTCTGCCAGCGGTGGC
AGCACCAGTGGCAGAGCGGGACCCAGTATCGACCTGTCTGGGACACTCGCACCAGCACTGGAGCGCATAA
GAACTGCTGGATCACTGAGGGCCCTCTGTGACGACACAGTCTTGCTCTTTCAGCAATGTACGGGCTATGA
TCGAGTGATGGTGTACCGATTCGACGAACAGGGTCATGGTCTGGTCTTTTCCGAGTGTCACGTGCCTGGC
CTGGAGAGCTACTTTGGCAACCGCTATCCCTCTTCTACCGTACCCCAGATGGCCAGGCAACTTTACGTCC
GGCAACGGGTCAGAGTGCTGGTGGATGTGACCTACCAGCCTGTGCCACTCGAACCTCGGCTGAGCCCACT
CACTGGACGGGATCTGGACATGAGCGGCTGCTTCCTGAGGTCCATGTCACCTTGCCATCTGCAGTTCTTG
AAGGACATGGGCGTTCGAGCCACACTCGCAGTCTCACTGGTTGTAGGCGGGAAACTGTGGGGTCTTGTGG
TGTGTCACCACTACCTTCCCAGGTTCATCCGGTTCGAGTTGAGAGCCATCTGCAAACGTTTGGCCGAGAG
AATAGCCACCCGCATTACTGCTCTGGAATCCTAAGAATTCAGATCCGCCCCTCTCCCTCCCCCCCCCCTA
ACGTTACTGGCCGAAGCCGCTTGGAATAAGGCCGGTGTGCGTTTGTCTATATGTTATTTTCCACCATATT
GCCGTCTTTTGGCAATGTGAGGGCCCGGAAACCTGGCCCTGTCTTCTTGACGAGCATTCCTAGGGGTCTT
TCCCCTCTCGCCAAAGGAATGCAAGGTCTGTTGAATGTCGTGAAGGAAGCAGTTCCTCTGGTAGCTTCTT
GAAGACAAACAACGTCTGTAGCGACCCTTTGCAGGCAGCGGAACCCCCCACCTGGCGACAGGTGCCTCTG
CGGCCAAAAGCCACGTGTATAAGATACACCTGCAAAGGCGGCACAACCCCAGTGCCACGTTGTGAGTTGG
ATAGTTGTGGAAAGAGTCAAATGGCTCTCCTCAAGCGTATTCAACAAGGGGCTGAAGGATGCCCAGAAGG
TACCCCATTGTATGGGATCTGATCTGGGGCCTCGGTACACATGCTTTACATGTGTTTAGTCGAGGTTAAA
AAAACGTCTAGGCCCCCCGAACCACGGGGACGTGGTTTTCCTTTGAAAAACACGATGATAATATGGCCAC
AACCATGGTGAGCAAGGGCGAGGAGCTGTTCACCGGGGTGGTGCCCATCCTGGTCGAGCTGGACGGCGAC
GTAAACGGCCACAAGTTCAGCGTGTCCGGCGAGGGCGAGGGCGATGCCACCTACGGCAAGCTGACCCTGA
AGTTCATCTGCACCACCGGCAAGCTGCCCGTGCCCTGGCCCACCCTCGTGACCACCCTGACCTACGGCGT
GCAGTGCTTCAGCCGCTACCCCGACCACATGAAGCAGCACGACTTCTTCAAGTCCGCCATGCCCGAAGGC
TACGTCCAGGAGCGCACCATCTTCTTCAAGGACGACGGCAACTACAAGACCCGCGCCGAGGTGAAGTTCG
AGGGCGACACCCTGGTGAACCGCATCGAGCTGAAGGGCATCGACTTCAAGGAGGACGGCAACATCCTGGG
GCACAAGCTGGAGTACAACTACAACAGCCACAACGTCTATATCATGGCCGACAAGCAGAAGAACGGCATC
AAGGTGAACTTCAAGATCCGCCACAACATCGAGGACGGCAGCGTGCAGCTCGCCGACCACTACCAGCAGA
ACACCCCCATCGGCGACGGCCCCGTGCTGCTGCCCGACAACCACTACCTGAGCACCCAGTCCGCCCTGAG
CAAAGACCCCAACGAGAAGCGCGATCACATGGTCCTGCTGGAGTTCGTGACCGCCGCCGGGATCACTCTC
GGCATGGACGAGCTGTACAAGTAAACCGGTGCTCGAGGTACCGATGAATAGCTAAGGTCGAGGCCGCAGG
TAAGTATCAAGGTTACAAGACAGGTTTAAGGAGACCAATAGAAACTGGGCTTGTCGAGACAGAGAAGACT
CTTGCGTTTCTGATAGGCACCTATTGGTCTTACTGACATCCACTTTGCCTTTCTCTCCACAGGTGTCGAC
AATCAACCTCTGGATTACAAAATTTGTGAAAGATTGACTGGTATTCTTAACTATGTTGCTCCTTTTACGC
TATGTGGATACGCTGCTTTAATGCCTTTGTATCATGCTATTGCTTCCCGTATGGCTTTCATTTTCTCCTC
CTTGTATAAATCCTGGTTGCTGTCTCTTTATGAGGAGTTGTGGCCCGTTGTCAGGCAACGTGGCGTGGTG
TGCACTGTGTTTGCTGACGCAACCCCCACTGGTTGGGGCATTGCCACCACCTGTCAGCTCCTTTCCGGGA
CTTTCGCTTTCCCCCTCCCTATTGCCACGGCGGAACTCATCGCCGCCTGCCTTGCCCGCTGCTGGACAGG
GGCTCGGCTGTTGGGCACTGACAATTCCGTGGTGTTGTCGGGGAAGCTGACGTCCTTTCCATGGCTGCTC
GCCTGTGTTGCCACCTGGATTCTGCGCGGGACGTCCTTCTGCTACGTCCCTTCGGCCCTCAATCCAGCGG
ACCTTCCTTCCCGCGGCCTGCTGCCGGCTCTGCGGCCTCTTCCGCGTCTTCGCCTTCGCCCTCAGACGAG
TCGGATCTCCCTTTGGGCCGCCTCCCCGCCTGGAATTCGAGCTCGGTACGATCAGCCTCGACTGTGCCTT
CTAGTTGCCAGCCATCTGTTGTTTGCCCCTCCCCCGTGCCTTCCTTGACCCTGGAAGGTGCCACTCCCAC
TGTCCTTTCCTAATAAAATGAGGAAATTGCATCGCATTGTCTGAGTAGGTGTCATTCTATTCTGGGGGGT
GGGGTGGGGCAGGACAGCAAGGGGGAGGATTGGGAAGACAATAGCCCAGCTTTTGTTCCCTTTAGTGAGG
GTTAATTGCGCGCTTGGCGTAATCATGGTCATAGCTGTTTCCTGTGTGAAATTGTTATCCGCTAATTCAC
TCCTCAGGTGCAGGCTGCCTATCAGAAGGTGGTGGCTGGTGTGGCCAATGCCCTGGCTCACAAATACCAC
TGAGATCTTTTTCCCTCTGCCAAAAATTATGGGGACATCATGAAGCCCCTTGAGCATCTGACTTCTGGCT
AATAAAGGAAATTTATTTTCATTGCAATAGTGTGTTGGAATTTTTTGTGTCTCTCACTCGGAAGGACATA
TGGGAGGGCAAATCATTTAAAACATCAGAATGAGTATTTGGTTTAGAGTTTGGCAACATATGCCCATATG
CTGGCTGCCATGAACAAAGGTTGGCTATAAAGAGGTCATCAGTATATGAAACAGCCCCCTGCTGTCCATT
CCTTATTCCATAGAAAAGCCTTGACTTGAGGTTAGATTTTTTTTATATTTTGTTTTGTGTTATTTTTTTC
TTTAACATCCCTAAAATTTTCCTTACATGTTTTACTAGCCAGATTTTTCCTCCTCTCCTGACTACTCCCA
GTCATAGCTGTCCCTCTTCTCTTATGGAGATCGGCCGGCCGCCGGCGTCGACGCGCGCGGCCGCGGCGCG
CCGTTGCTGGCGTTTTTCCATAGGCTCCGCCCCCCTGACGAGCATCACAAAAATCGACGCTCAAGTCAGA
GGTGGCGAAACCCGACAGGACTATAAAGATACCAGGCGTTTCCCCCTGGAAGCTCCCTCGTGCGCTCTCC
TGTTCCGACCCTGCCGCTTACCGGATACCTGTCCGCCTTTCTCCCTTCGGGAAGCGTGGCGCTTTCTCAT
AGCTCACGCTGTAGGTATCTCAGTTCGGTGTAGGTCGTTCGCTCCAAGCTGGGCTGTGTGCACGAACCCC
CCGTTCAGCCCGACCGCTGCGCCTTATCCGGTAACTATCGTCTTGAGTCCAACCCGGTAAGACACGACTT
ATCGCCACTGGCAGCAGCCACTGGTAACAGGATTAGCAGAGCGAGGTATGTAGGCGGTGCTACAGAGTTC
TTGAAGTGGTGGCCTAACTACGGCTACACTAGAAGAACAGTATTTGGTATCTGCGCTCTGCTGAAGCCAG
TTACCTTCGGAAAAAGAGTTGGTAGCTCTTGATCCGGCAAACAAACCACCGCTGGTAGCGGTGGTTTTTT
TGTTTGCAAGCAGCAGATTACGCGCAGAAAAAAAGGATCTCAAGAAGATCCTTTGATCTTTTCTACGGGG
TCTGACGCTCAGTGGAACGAAAACTCACGTTAAGGGATTTTGGTCATGAGATTATCAAAAAGGATCTTCA
CCTAGATCCTTTTAAATTAAAAATGAAGTTTTAAATCAATCTAAAGTATATATGAGTAAACTTGGTCTGA
CAGTTACCAATGCTTAATCAGTGAGGCACCTATCTCAGCGATCTGTCTATTTCGTTCATCCATAGTTGCC
TGACTCCCCGTCGTGTAGATAACTACGATACGGGAGGGCTTACCATCTGGCCCCAGTGCTGCAATGATAC
CGCGAGACCCACGCTCACCGGCTCCAGATTTATCAGCAATAAACCAGCCAGCCGGAAGGGCCGAGCGCAG
AAGTGGTCCTGCAACTTTATCCGCCTCCATCCAGTCTATTAATTGTTGCCGGGAAGCTAGAGTAAGTAGT
TCGCCAGTTAATAGTTTGCGCAACGTTGTTGCCATTGCTACAGGCATCGTGGTGTCACGCTCGTCGTTTG
GTATGGCTTCATTCAGCTCCGGTTCCCAACGATCAAGGCGAGTTACATGATCCCCCATGTTGTGCAAAAA
AGCGGTTAGCTCCTTCGGTCCTCCGATCGTTGTCAGAAGTAAGTTGGCCGCAGTGTTATCACTCATGGTT
ATGGCAGCACTGCATAATTCTCTTACTGTCATGCCATCCGTAAGATGCTTTTCTGTGACTGGTGAGTACT
CAACCAAGTCATTCTGAGAATAGTGTATGCGGCGACCGAGTTGCTCTTGCCCGGCGTCAATACGGGATAA
TACCGCGCCACATAGCAGAACTTTAAAAGTGCTCATCATTGGAAAACGTTCTTCGGGGCGAAAACTCTCA
AGGATCTTACCGCTGTTGAGATCCAGTTCGATGTAACCCACTCGTGCACCCAACTGATCTTCAGCATCTT
TTACTTTCACCAGCGTTTCTGGGTGAGCAAAAACAGGAAGGCAAAATGCCGCAAAAAAGGGAATAAGGGC
GACACGGAAATGTTGAATACTCATACTCTTCCTTTTTCAATATTATTGAAGCATTTATCAGGGTTATTGT
CTCATGAGCGGATACATATTTGAATGTATTTAGAAAAATAAACAAATAGGGGTTCCGCGCACATTTCCCC
GAAAAGTGCCACCTGACGTCTAAGAAACCATTATTATCATGACATTAACCTATAAAAATAGGCGTATCAC
GAGGCCCTTTCGTCTACGCGCGCGCCGGCGGCGCGCCGTCGACGGCCGGCCGCGGCCGC
